>Addgene plasmid #31634 | pGEX-4T1-Claspin-224N | addgene partial sequence | sequence record 36341 | pGEX-5
CACNTCANCGGACTGGTTCGCGTGGATCCGCCGCCACCATGACAGGCGAGGTGGGTTCTGAGGTTCACCT
AGAAATCAATGACCCAAACGTCATTTCACAAGAGGAAGCAGATAGTCCTTCAGATAGTGGACAGGGCAGC
TATGAAACAATTGGACCCTTGAGTGAAGGAGATTCAGATGAAGAGATATTTGTAAGTAAGAAGTTGAAAA
ACAGGAAGGTTCTACAAGACAGTGATTCCGAAACAGAGGACACAAATGCCTCTCCAGAGAAAACTACCTA
TGACAGTGCCGAGGAGGAAAATAAAGAGAATTTATATGCTGGGAAAAATACAAAAATCAAAAGGATTTAC
AAAACTGTGGCAGACAGTGATGAAAGTTACATGGAAAAGTCTTTGTATCAGGAAAATCTTGAAGCGCAAG
TGAAACCTTGCTTAGAGCTGAGTCTTCAGTCTGGAAACTCTACAGACTTTACCACTGACAGAAAGAGTTC
CAAAAAGCACATACATGATAAAGAAGGAACTGCAGGAAAAGCAAAAGTAAAATCAAAAAGAAGACTTGAG
AAAGAGGAGAGAAAAATGGAAAAAATTAGACAGCTAAAAAAGAAGGAAACAAAAAACCAGGAAGATGATG
TAGAACAGCCATTTAATGACAGTGGCTGTCTTCTTGTGGATAAAGACCTTTTTGAAACTGGGTTGGAGGA
TGAAAATAACCTCGAGCGGCCGCATCGTGACTGACTGACGATCTGCCTCGCGCGTTTCGGTGATGACGGT
GAAAACCTCTGACACATGCAGCTCCCGGAGACGGTCACAGCTTGTCTGTAAGCGGATGCCGGGAGCAGAC
AAGCCCGTCAGGGCGCGTCAGCGGGTGTTGCCGGGTGTCGGGGCGCACCCATGACCCAGTCACGTAGCGA
TAGCGGAGTGTATAATTCTTGAAGACGAGGCCNGNCC
