>Addgene plasmid #31634 | pGEX-4T1-Claspin-224N | addgene partial sequence | sequence record 36537 | pGEX-5 5'-GGGCTGGCAAGCCACGTTTGGTG-3'
CACNTCANCGGACTGGTTCGCGTGGATCCGCCGCCACCATGACAGGCGAGGTGGGTTCTGAGGTTCACCT
AGAAATCAATGACCCAAACGTCATTTCACAAGAGGAAGCAGATAGTCCTTCAGATAGTGGACAGGGCAGC
TATGAAACAATTGGACCCTTGAGTGAAGGAGATTCAGATGAAGAGATATTTGTAAGTAAGAAGTTGAAAA
ACAGGAAGGTTCTACAAGACAGTGATTCCGAAACAGAGGACACAAATGCCTCTCCAGAGAAAACTACCTA
TGACAGTGCCGAGGAGGAAAATAAAGAGAATTTATATGCTGGGAAAAATACAAAAATCAAAAGGATTTAC
AAAACTGTGGCAGACAGTGATGAAAGTTACATGGAAAAGTCTTTGTATCAGGAAAATCTTGAAGCGCAAG
TGAAACCTTGCTTAGAGCTGAGTCTTCAGTCTGGAAACTCTACAGACTTTACCACTGACAGAAAGAGTTC
CAAAAAGCACATACATGATAAAGAAGGAACTGCAGGAAAAGCAAAAGTAAAATCAAAAAGAAGACTTGAG
AAAGAGGAGAGAAAAATGGAAAAAATTAGACAGCTAAAAAAGAAGGAAACAAAAAACCAGGAAGATGATG
TAGAACAGCCATTTAATGACAGTGGCTGTCTTCTTGTGGATAAAGACCTTTTTGAAACTGGGTTGGAGGA
TGAAAATAACCTCGAGCGGCCGCATCGTGACTGACTGACGATCTGCCTCGCGCGTTTCGGTGATGACGGT
GAAAACCTCTGACACATGCAGCTCCCGGAGACGGTCACAGCTTGTCTGTAAGCGGATGCCGGGAGCAGAC
AAGCCCGTCAGGGCGCGTCAGCGGGTGTTGCCGGGTGTCGGGGCGCACCCATGACCCAGT
