[The description below was written by a language model from this plasmid's Addgene catalogue record.]
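Description:
pGEX-4T1-Claspin-224N is a bacterial expression plasmid built on the pGEX-4T1 backbone (about 5 kb without insert), a standard vector for producing glutathione S-transferase fusion proteins in Escherichia coli. It is selected with ampicillin; the record lists its copy number as unknown and provides no feature table, so the origin of replication, promoter and other backbone elements are not itemised. In general, vectors of the pGEX-4T series drive expression from an IPTG-inducible tac promoter under lacI control and place a thrombin cleavage site between GST and the cloning site, but these details come from general knowledge of the backbone rather than from this entry.

The insert is a 672 bp fragment of human CLSPN encoding the first 224 amino acids of claspin, cloned between EcoRI and XhoI sites, both of which remain intact so the fragment can be excised or exchanged. The fragment is fused downstream of the backbone-encoded GST, giving an N-terminally GST-tagged amino-terminal portion of claspin that can be captured on glutathione resin for purification or pull-down experiments. Claspin is a mediator protein in the DNA damage and replication checkpoint, and the associated study concerns reconstitution of claspin-dependent phosphorylation of Chk1 by the ATR kinase. The plasmid therefore most plausibly supplies a recombinant claspin fragment for biochemical assays, such as mapping which regions of the protein contribute to interactions or activity in that pathway, although the record does not state the specific role of this fragment.
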