Addgene plasmid #31634: pGEX-4T1-Claspin-224N
Depositing lab: Aziz Sancar. Depositing organization: University of North Carolina at Chapel Hill. Publication: Reconstitution of human claspin-mediated phosphorylation of Chk1 by the ATR (ataxia telangiectasia-mutated and rad3-related) checkpoint kinase. Lindsey-Boltz LA, Sercin O, Choi JH, Sancar A. J Biol Chem. 2009 Nov 27. 284(48):33107-14. 10.1074/jbc.M109.064485 PubMed 19828454.
Backbone
  Vector backbone: pGEX-4T1
  Backbone manufacturer: Amersham
  Backbone size w/o insert (bp): 4969
  Vector type: Bacterial Expression
Growth in bacteria
  Bacterial resistance: Ampicillin, 100 μg/mL
  Growth temperature: 37°C
  Growth strain: DH5alpha
  Copy number: Unknown
Gene/Insert
  Gene/Insert name: Claspin
  Species: H. sapiens (human)
  Insert size (bp): 672
  Mutation: 1st 224 amino acids of claspin
  Entrez Gene: CLSPN
  Tag / fusion protein: GST (N terminal on backbone)
  Cloning method: Restriction Enzyme; 5′ cloning site EcoRI (not destroyed); 3′ cloning site XhoI (not destroyed)
  Sequencing primers: 5′ pGEX-5; 3′ pGEX-3
Terms and licenses: Academic/Nonprofit Terms; Industry Terms: Not Available to Industry
How to cite: pGEX-4T1-Claspin-224N was a gift from Aziz Sancar (Addgene plasmid # 31634 ; http://n2t.net/addgene:31634 ; RRID:Addgene_31634)
